Addgene plasmid #192408: LLP764_L2pV3_ANIMPLYB_B3RT_FRT_OCS_Rluc_1IB_lacZ
Purpose: To act as a 1-input state of the A NIMPLY B gate.
Depositing lab: Ryan Lister. Depositing organization: University of Western Australia. Publication: Synthetic memory circuits for stable cell reprogramming in plants. Lloyd JPB, Ly F, Gong P, Pflueger J, Swain T, Pflueger C, Fourie E, Khan MA, Kidd BN, Lister R. Nat Biotechnol. 2022 Jul 4. pii: 10.1038/s41587-022-01383-2. doi: 10.1038/s41587-022-01383-2. PubMed 35788565.
Backbone
  Vector backbone: pAGM4673
  Backbone manufacturer: Sylvestre Marillonnet
  Vector type: Plant Expression, Synthetic Biology
Growth in bacteria
  Bacterial resistance: Kanamycin, 50 μg/mL
  Growth temperature: 30°C
  Growth strain: DH5alpha
  Copy number: Unknown
Gene/Insert
  Gene/Insert name: B3RT-Act2-B3RT::FRT-OCS-FRT::Rluc
  Species: Renilla reniformis
  Tag / fusion protein: PEST (C terminal on insert)
  Cloning method: Restriction Enzyme; 5′ cloning site unknown (unknown if destroyed)
Terms and licenses: Academic/Nonprofit Terms; Industry Terms: Not Available to Industry
Depositor comments: Other genes: TCTP1::Fluc, TCTP1::FlpO
How to cite: LLP764_L2pV3_ANIMPLYB_B3RT_FRT_OCS_Rluc_1IB_lacZ was a gift from Ryan Lister (Addgene plasmid # 192408 ; http://n2t.net/addgene:192408 ; RRID:Addgene_192408)
