[The description below was written by a language model from this plasmid's Addgene catalogue record and pLannotate feature annotations shown in this document.]
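Description:
LLP764_L2pV3_ANIMPLYB_B3RT_FRT_OCS_Rluc_1IB_lacZ is a 12.8 kb multigene plant expression construct built in the pAGM4673 binary backbone, a Golden Gate/MoClo-style level 2 T-DNA vector. The backbone carries nopaline-type left and right T-DNA border repeats for Agrobacterium-mediated delivery. It also has the broad-host-range incP oriV with its trfA replication protein, and a ColE1-type origin for E. coli. Selection in bacteria is by kanamycin resistance (aphA-3 driven by the bla promoter). A lac promoter/lacZα cassette with a pUC-type multiple cloning site remains next to the right border, presumably as a blue/white position for adding further modules.

The payload is a recombinase-based logic circuit representing one single-input state of an A NIMPLY B gate. In the output unit, the catalogue describes an Act2 promoter flanked by B3RT sites (not annotated in the feature table). It is followed by an OCS terminator flanked by two minimal FRT sites and set between TMV Ω leader fragments. Downstream lies a Renilla luciferase coding sequence containing the potato IV2 intron, with a C-terminal PEST destabilising tag and a CaMV poly(A) signal; the short DREB2A-derived fragment annotated at that position likely corresponds to the PEST tag. Flp-mediated excision of the terminator should permit Rluc expression, whereas B3 recombinase would delete the promoter.

The depositor notes two further genes, TCTP1::Fluc and TCTP1::FlpO. The first matches the annotated firefly luciferase with a gene 7 terminator, which probably serves as a normalisation reporter. The second matches an unannotated, intron-containing open region preceded by TMV Ω and ending in a CaMV poly(A) signal. Constitutive FlpO supplies the single input, so the plasmid serves as a defined-state control for testing synthetic memory circuits in plants.
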