Features (pLannotate 1.2.2; 28 found; start..end, strand, type, name):
    890..910     +  misc_feature   TMV Ω (fragment): translational enhancer from the tobacco mosaic virus 5'-leader sequence (Gallie et al., 1988)
    911..944     +  protein_bind   FRT (minimal): supports FLP-mediated excision but not integration (Turan and Bode, 2011) FLP recombinase from the Saccharomyces cerevisiae 2μ plasmid
    945..1652    +  terminator     OCS terminator: octopine synthase terminator
   1653..1686    +  protein_bind   FRT (minimal): supports FLP-mediated excision but not integration (Turan and Bode, 2011) FLP recombinase from the Saccharomyces cerevisiae 2μ plasmid
   1687..1721    +  misc_feature   TMV Ω (fragment): translational enhancer from the tobacco mosaic virus 5'-leader sequence (Gallie et al., 1988)
   1753..1941    +  intron         IV2 intron: modified second intron of the potato ST-LS1 gene (Vancanneyt et al., 1990)
   1939..2844    +  CDS            LUCI_RENRE: Experimental evidence at protein level: Swiss-Prot protein existence level 1. Upon binding the substrate, the enzyme catalyzes an oxygenation, producing a very short-lived hydroperoxide that cyclizes into a dioxetanone structure, which collapses, releasing a CO(2) molecule. The spontaneous breakdown of the dioxetanone releases the energy (about 50 kcal/mole) that is necessary to generate the excited state of the coelenteramide product, which is the singlet form of the monoanion. In vivo the product undergoes the process of nonradiative energy transfer to an accessory protein, a green fluoresce
   2851..2925    +  CDS            DREB2A (fragment): DRE2A_ARATH - Also known as ERF045. Experimental evidence at protein level: Swiss-Prot protein existence level 1. Transcriptional activator that binds specifically to the DNA sequence 5'-[AG]CCGAC-3'. Binding to the C-repeat/DRE element mediates high salinity- and dehydration-inducible transcription. From Arabidopsis thaliana (Mouse-ear cress).
   2969..3143    +  polyA_signal   CaMV poly(A) signal: cauliflower mosaic virus polyadenylation signal
   3531..5180    +  CDS            LUCI_PHOPY: Experimental evidence at protein level: Swiss-Prot protein existence level 1. Produces green light with a wavelength of 562 nm. From Photinus pyralis (Common eastern firefly) (Lampyris pyralis).
   5203..5403    +  terminator     gene 7 terminator: transcription terminator for octopine-type Ti plasmid gene 7
   5746..5801    +  misc_feature   TMV Ω: translational enhancer from the tobacco mosaic virus 5'-leader sequence (Gallie et al., 1988)
   6604..6792    +  intron         IV2 intron: modified second intron of the potato ST-LS1 gene (Vancanneyt et al., 1990)
   7754..7928    +  polyA_signal   CaMV poly(A) signal: cauliflower mosaic virus polyadenylation signal
   7943..7985    +  CDS            lacI (fragment): lac repressor; lacI; The lac repressor binds to the lac operator to inhibit transcription in E. coli. This inhibition can be relieved by adding lactose or isopropyl-β-D-thiogalactopyranoside (IPTG).
   7998..8019    +  protein_bind   CAP binding site: CAP binding activates transcription in the presence of cAMP. E. coli catabolite activator protein
   8034..8064    +  promoter       lac promoter: promoter for the E. coli lac operon
   8068..8090    +  protein_bind   lac operator (fragment): The lac repressor binds to the lac operator to inhibit transcription in E. coli. This inhibition can be relieved by adding lactose or isopropyl-β-D-thiogalactopyranoside (IPTG). lac repressor encoded by lacI
   8125..8181    -  misc_feature   MCS: pUC18/19 multiple cloning site
   8178..8335    +  CDS            lacZα (fragment): LacZα fragment of β-galactosidase; lacZ fragment
   8341..8440    -  misc_feature   bom (fragment): basis of mobility region from pBR322
   8563..8587    +  misc_feature   RB T-DNA repeat: right border repeat from nopaline C58 T-DNA
   8684..9315    +  rep_origin     oriV: incP origin of replication
   9406..9510    +  promoter       AmpR promoter: bla
   9511..10305   +  CDS            KanR: aminoglycoside phosphotransferase; aphA-3; confers resistance to kanamycin
  10476..11064   +  rep_origin     ori: high-copy-number ColE1/pMB1/pBR322/pUC origin of replication
  11400..12545   +  CDS            trfA: TRFA_ECOLX - Experimental evidence at protein level: Swiss-Prot protein existence level 1. Also involved in plasmid copy number control, promoting intermolecular coupling of protein bound iterons at oriV, which inhibits replication initiation. From Escherichia coli.
  12694..12718   +  misc_feature   LB T-DNA repeat: left border repeat from nopaline C58 T-DNA
>Addgene plasmid #192408 | LLP764_L2pV3_ANIMPLYB_B3RT_FRT_OCS_Rluc_1IB_lacZ | addgene full sequence | sequence record 377965 | Addgene NGS Result
GTGCCGAATTCGGATCCGGAGGGTTGCTTAAGAATAAGTAATTCTTAAGCAACCTCGACAAAATTTAGAA
CGAACTTAATTATGATCTCAAATACATTGATACATATCTCATCTAGATCTAGGTTATCATTATGTAAGAA
AGTTTTGACGAATATGGCACGACAAAATGGCTAGACTCGATGTAATTGGTATCTCAACTCAACATTATAC
TTATACCAAACATTAGTTAGACAAAATTTAAACAACTATTTTTTATGTATGCAAGAGTCAGCATATGTAT
AATTGATTCAGAATCGTTTTGACGAGTTCGGATGTAGTAGTAGCCATTATTTAATGTACATACTAATCGT
GAATAGTGAATATGATGAAACATTGTATCTTATTGTATAAATATCCATAAACACATCATGAAAGACACTT
TCTTTCACGGTCTGAATTAATTATGATACAATTCTAATAGAAAACGAATTAAATTACGTTGAATTGTATG
AAATCTAATTGAACAAGCCAACCACGACGACGACTAACGTTGCCTGGATTGACTCGGTTTAAGTTAACCA
CTAAAAAAACGGAGCTGTCATGTAACACGCGGATCGAGCAGGTCACAGTCATGAAGCCATCAAAGCAAAA
GAACTAATCCAAGGGCTGAGATGATTAATTAGTTTAAAAATTAGTTAACACGAGGGAAAAGGCTGTCTGA
CAGCCAGGTCACGTTATCTTTACCTGTGGTCGAAATGATTCGTGTCTGTCGATTTTAATTATTTTTTTGA
AAGGCCGAAAATAAAGTTGTAAGAGATAAACCCGCCTATATAAATTCATATATTTTCCTCTCCGCTTTGA
AGGTTGCTTAAGAATAAGTAATTCTTAAGCAACCTACTGTATTTTTACAACAATTACCAACAACAACAAA
GAAGTTCCTATTCTCTAGAAAGTATAGGAACTTCCTGCTTTAATGAGATATGCGAGAAGCCTATGATCGC
ATGATATTTGCTTTCAATTCTGTTGTGCACGTTGTAAAAAACCTGAGCATGTGTAGCTCAGATCCTTACC
GCCGGTTTCGGTTCATTCTAATGAATATATCACCCGTTACTATCGTATTTTTATGAATAATATTCTCCGT
TCAATTTACTGATTGTACCCTACTACTTATATGTACAATATTAAAATGAAAACAATATATTGTGCTGAAT
AGGTTTATAGCGACATCTATGATAGAGCGCCACAATAACAAACAATTGCGTTTTATTATTACAAATCCAA
TTTTAAAAAAAGCGGCAGAACCGGTCAAACCTAAAAGACTGATTACATAAATCTTATTCAAATTTCAAAA
GTGCCCCAGGGGCTAGTATCTACGACACACCGAGCGGCGAACTAATAACGCTCACTGAAGGGAACTCCGG
TTCCCCGCCGGCGCGCATGGGTGAGATTCCTTGAAGTTGAGTATTGGCCGTCCGCTCTACCGAAAGTTAC
GGGCACCATTCAACCCGGTCCAGCACGGCGGCCGGGTAACCGACTTGCTGCCCCGAGAATTATGCAGCAT
TTTTTTGGTGTATGTGGGCCCCAAATGAAGTGCAGGTCAAACCTTGACAGTGACGACAAATCGTTGGGCG
GGTCCAGGGCGAATTTTGCGACAACATGTCGAGGCTCAGCAGGAAGTTCCTATTCTCTAGAAAGTATAGG
AACTTCCAACAAACAACATTACAATTACTATTTACAATTACAATGACTTCAAAGGTGTATGATCCTGAGC
AGGTAAGTTTCTGCTTCTACCTTTGATATATATATAATAATTATCATTAATTAGTAGTAATATAATATTT
CAAATATTTTTTTCAAAATAAAAGAATGTAGTATATAGCAATTGCTTTTCTGTAGTTTATAAGTGTGTAT
ATTTTAATTTATAACTTTTCTAATATATGACCAAAATTTGTTGATGTGCAGAGAAAAAGAATGATAACTG
GTCCACAATGGTGGGCAAGATGTAAACAGATGAACGTGCTTGATTCTTTCATTAATTACTACGATTCAGA
AAAGCACGCTGAGAATGCAGTTATCTTTCTTCACGGAAACGCTGCATCTTCATATTTGTGGAGACATGTT
GTGCCTCACATTGAACCAGTGGCTAGGTGTATTATCCCAGATCTTATCGGAATGGGAAAGTCTGGTAAAT
CTGGAAATGGTTCTTACAGACTTTTGGATCATTATAAGTACCTCACAGCTTGGTTCGAACTTCTCAACTT
ACCTAAGAAGATTATTTTCGTTGGACACGATTGGGGTGCTTGCTTGGCATTCCATTACTCATACGAACAC
CAAGATAAGATCAAAGCTATAGTTCATGCAGAGAGTGTTGTGGATGTGATAGAATCTTGGGATGAGTGGC
CAGATATTGAAGAGGATATTGCTTTGATCAAGTCTGAAGAGGGAGAAAAGATGGTTCTCGAAAATAACTT
TTTCGTGGAAACTATGCTTCCTTCAAAGATTATGAGAAAATTGGAACCAGAAGAGTTTGCTGCATATCTC
GAACCTTTCAAGGAAAAAGGAGAGGTTAGAAGGCCAACACTCAGTTGGCCTAGGGAAATACCATTAGTTA
AGGGAGGTAAACCTGATGTTGTGCAGATCGTGAGAAATTATAACGCTTACCTTAGGGCATCAGATGATTT
GCCTAAGATGTTCATCGAGTCAGATCCAGGATTTTTCAGTAATGCTATAGTTGAAGGTGCAAAGAAATTT
CCAAACACCGAGTTCGTTAAGGTGAAAGGATTGCATTTCTCACAAGAAGATGCTCCTGATGAGATGGGAA
AGTATATTAAGTCTTTTGTTGAAAGAGTGCTCAAAAACGAGCAGGGTTCTCGATCTGATGCTTCTGAAGT
AACGTCAACAAGCTCCCAGTCTGAGGTATGCACAGTGGAAACGCCAGGTTGTGTTGGTTCTTAAGCTTCT
CTAGCTAGAGTCGATCGACAAGCTCGAGTTTCTCCATAATAATGTGTGAGTAGTTCCCAGATAAGGGAAT
TAGGGTTCCTATAGGGTTTCGCTCATGTGTTGAGCATATAAGAAACCCTTAGTATGTATTTGTATTTGTA
AAATACTTCTATCAATAAAATTTCTAATTCCTAAAACCAAAATCCAGTACTAAAATCCAGATCGCTGCAA
GAATTCAAGCTTGGAGCCAACACTCGAATCCCCACCCGTTGGACCAAACCCGGCTCATTAAGCGTCGGTT
CAGATTTATTTCCTTTATTTAAAAAAAAGGAAAGGGTAAAAAATAGAAAATTGGAAACAGTTAAAGCCCA
AAATTGTAATTTACCGAGAATTGTAAATTTACCTGAAAACCCTACGCTATAGTTTCGACTATAAATACCA
AACTTAGGACCTCACTTCAGAATCCCCTCGTCGCTGCGTCTCTCTCCCGCAACCTTCGATTTTCGTTTAT
TCGCATCCATCGGAGAGAGAAAACAATCAATAAGCGACCTACTACAAACAAGTAAGTAAGAGAAAAACCA
AAAGAAGAAGAGAAACAACAAGAAGAAGTAATGGAGGACGCCAAAAACATAAAGAAAGGCCCGGCGCCAT
TCTATCCTCTAGAGGATGGAACCGCTGGAGAGCAACTGCATAAGGCTATGAAGAGATACGCCCTGGTTCC
TGGAACAATTGCTTTTACAGATGCACATATCGAGGTGAACATCACGTACGCGGAATACTTCGAAATGTCC
GTTCGGTTGGCAGAAGCTATGAAACGATATGGGCTGAATACAAATCACAGAATCGTCGTATGCAGTGAAA
ACTCTCTTCAATTCTTTATGCCGGTGTTGGGCGCGTTATTTATCGGAGTTGCAGTTGCGCCCGCGAACGA
CATTTATAATGAACGTGAATTGCTCAACAGTATGAACATTTCGCAGCCTACCGTAGTGTTTGTTTCCAAA
AAGGGGTTGCAAAAAATTTTGAACGTGCAAAAAAAATTACCAATAATCCAGAAAATTATTATCATGGATT
CTAAAACGGATTACCAGGGATTTCAGTCGATGTACACGTTCGTCACATCTCATCTACCTCCCGGTTTTAA
TGAATACGATTTTGTACCAGAGTCCTTTGATCGTGACAAAACAATTGCACTGATAATGAATTCCTCTGGA
TCTACTGGGTTACCTAAGGGTGTGGCCCTTCCGCATAGAACTGCCTGCGTCAGATTCTCGCATGCCAGAG
ATCCTATTTTTGGCAATCAAATCATTCCGGATACTGCGATTTTAAGTGTTGTTCCATTCCATCACGGTTT
TGGAATGTTTACTACACTCGGATATTTGATATGTGGATTTCGAGTCGTCTTAATGTATAGATTTGAAGAA
GAGCTGTTTTTACGATCCCTTCAGGATTACAAAATTCAAAGTGCGTTGCTAGTACCAACCCTATTTTCAT
TCTTCGCCAAAAGCACTCTGATTGACAAATACGATTTATCTAATTTACACGAAATTGCTTCTGGGGGCGC
ACCTCTTTCGAAAGAAGTCGGGGAAGCGGTTGCAAAACGCTTCCATCTTCCAGGGATACGACAAGGATAT
GGGCTCACTGAGACTACATCAGCTATTCTGATTACACCCGAGGGGGATGATAAACCGGGCGCGGTCGGTA
AAGTTGTTCCATTTTTTGAAGCGAAGGTTGTGGATCTGGATACCGGGAAAACGCTGGGCGTTAATCAGAG
AGGCGAATTATGTGTCAGAGGACCTATGATTATGTCCGGTTATGTAAACAATCCGGAAGCGACCAACGCC
TTGATTGACAAGGATGGATGGCTACATTCTGGAGACATAGCTTACTGGGACGAGGACGAACACTTCTTCA
TAGTTGACCGCTTGAAGTCTTTAATTAAATACAAAGGATATCAGGTGGCCCCCGCTGAATTGGAATCGAT
ATTGTTACAACACCCCAACATCTTCGACGCGGGCGTGGCAGGTCTGCCCGACGATGACGCCGGTGAACTT
CCCGCCGCCGTTGTTGTTTTGGAGCACGGAAAGACGATGACGGAAAAAGAGATCGTGGATTACGTCGCCA
GTCAAGTAACAACCGCGAAAAAGTTGCGCGGAGGAGTTGTGTTTGTGGACGAAGTACCGAAAGGTCTTAC
CGGAAAACTCGACGCAAGAAAAATCAGAGAGATCCTCATAAAGGCCAAGAAGGGCGGAAAGTCCAAATTG
TAAGCTTGATCCCCCGTCGACAGCTAGCTATATCATCAATTTATGTATTACACATAATATCGCACTCAGT
CTTTCATCTACGGCAATGTACCAGCTGATATAATCAGTTATTGAAATATTTCTGAATTTAAACTTGCATC
AATAAATTTATGTTTTTGCTTGGACTATAATACCTGACTTGTTATTTTATCAATAAATATTTAAACTATA
TTTCTTTCAAGATCGCTACTAGAATTCGAGCTCGGAGCCAACACTCGAATCCCCACCCGTTGGACCAAAC
CCGGCTCATTAAGCGTCGGTTCAGATTTATTTCCTTTATTTAAAAAAAAGGAAAGGGTAAAAAATAGAAA
ATTGGAAACAGTTAAAGCCCAAAATTGTAATTTACCGAGAATTGTAAATTTACCTGAAAACCCTACGCTA
TAGTTTCGACTATAAATACCAAACTTAGGACCTCACTTCAGAATCCCCTCGTCGCTGCGTCTCTCTCCCG
CAACCTTCGATTTTCGTTTATTCGCATCCATCGGAGAGAGAAAACAATCAATAAGCGACCTACTGTATTT
TTACAACAATTACCAACAACAACAAACAACAAACAACATTACAATTACTATTTACAATTACAATGCCCAA
GAAAAAGCGGAAGGTGTCCAGCTACATGGACCTGGTGGACGACGAGCCCGCCACCCTGTACCACAAGTTC
GTGGAATGCCTGAAGGCCGGCGAGAACTTCTGCGGCGATAAGCTGAGCGGCATCATCACCATGGCCATTC
TGAAGGCCATCAAGGCCCTGACCGAAGTGAAGAAAACCACCTTCAACAAGTACAAGACCACCATCAAGCA
GGGCCTGCAGTACGACGTGGGCAGCAGCACCATCAGCTTCGTGTACCACCTGAAGGACTGCGACGAGCTG
AGCAGAGGCCTGAGCGACGCCTTCGAGCCCTACAAGTTCAAGATCAAGAGCAACAAAGAGGCCACCAGCT
TCAAGACCCTGTTCAGGGGCCCTAGCTTCGGCAGCCAGAAGAACTGGCGGAAGAAAGAGGTGGACCGCGA
GGTGGACAACCTGTTCCACAGCACCGAGACAGACGAGAGCATCTTCAAGTTCATCCTGAACACCCTGGAC
AGCATCGAAACCCAGACCAACACCGACCGGCAGAAAACCGTGCTGACCTTTATCCTGCTGATGACCTTCT
TCAACTGCTGCCGGAACAACGACCTGATGAACGTGGACCCCAGCACCTTCAAGATCGTGAAGAACAAGTT
TGTGGGCTACCTGCTGCAGGCTGAAGTGAAGCAGACCAAGACCAGAAAGAGCCGGAATATCTTCTTCTTC
CCCATCCGGGAAAACCGCTTCGACCTGTTCCTGGCCCTGCACGACTTCTTCAGAACCTGCCAGCCCACCC
CCAAGAGCAGACTGAGCGATCAGGTAAGTTTCTGCTTCTACCTTTGATATATATATAATAATTATCATTA
ATTAGTAGTAATATAATATTTCAAATATTTTTTTCAAAATAAAAGAATGTAGTATATAGCAATTGCTTTT
CTGTAGTTTATAAGTGTGTATATTTTAATTTATAACTTTTCTAATATATGACCAAAATTTGTTGATGTGC
AGGTGTCCGAGCAGAAGTGGCAGCTGTTCCGGGACAGCATGGTCATCGACTACAACCGGTTCTTTCGGAA
GTTCCCCGCCAGCCCCATCTTCGCCATTAAGCACGGCCCCAAGTCCCACCTGGGCCGGCATCTGATGAAC
AGCTTTCTGCACAAGAACGAGCTGGACAGCTGGGCCAACAGCCTGGGCAATTGGAGCAGCTCCCAGAACC
AGAGAGAGAGCGGCGCCAGACTGGGCTACACACACGGCGGAAGAGATCTGCCCCAGCCCCTGTTTGGCTT
CCTGGCCGGATACTGCGTGCGGAACGAAGAGGGCCACATCGTGGGCCTGGGCCTGGAAAAGGACATCAAC
GATCTGTTCGACGGCATCATGGACCCCCTGAACGAGAAAGAGGACACCGAGATCTGCGAGAGCTACGGCG
AGTGGGCCAAGATTGTGTCCAAGGACGTGCTGATCTTCCTGAAGAGATACCACAGCAAGAACGCCTGTCG
GAGATACCAGAACAGCACCCTGTATGCCCGGACCTTCCTGAAAACCGAGAGCGTGACCCTGAGCGGCTCC
AAGGGCAGCGAGGAACCTTCTAGCCCTGTGCGGATCCCCATCCTGAGCATGGGAAAGGCCAGCCCCTCCG
AGGGAAGAAAGCTGAGAGCCAGCGAGCACGCCAACGACGACAACGAGATCGAGAAGATCGACAGCGACAG
CAGCCAGAGCGAAGAGATCCCTATCGAGATGAGCGACTCCGAGGACGAGACAACCGCCAGCAACATCAGC
GGCATCTACCTGGACATGAGCAAGGCCAACTCCAACGTGGTGTACAGCCCCCCTAGCCAGACAGGCAGAG
CTGCTGGCGCCGGAAGAAAAAGAGGCGTGGGAGGCAGACGGACCGTGGAAAGCAAGCGGAGAAGAGTGCT
GGCCCCCATCAACCGGTGAGCTTCTCTAGCTAGAGTCGATCGACAAGCTCGAGTTTCTCCATAATAATGT
GTGAGTAGTTCCCAGATAAGGGAATTAGGGTTCCTATAGGGTTTCGCTCATGTGTTGAGCATATAAGAAA
CCCTTAGTATGTATTTGTATTTGTAAAATACTTCTATCAATAAAATTTCTAATTCCTAAAACCAAAATCC
AGTACTAAAATCCAGATCGCTTTACTGAGACCGCAGCTGGCACGACAGGTTTCCCGACTGGAAAGCGGGC
AGTGAGCGCAACGCAATTAATGTGAGTTAGCTCACTCATTAGGCACCCCAGGCTTTACACTTTATGCTTC
CGGCTCGTATGTTGTGTGGAATTGTGAGCGGATAACAATTTCACACAGGAAACAGCTATGACCATGATTA
CGCCAAGCTTGCATGCCTGCAGGTCGACTCTAGAGGATCCCCGGGTACCGAGCTCGAATTCACTGGCCGT
CGTTTTACAACGTCGTGACTGGGAAAACCCTGGCGTTACCCAACTTAATCGCCTTGCAGCACATCCCCCT
TTCGCCAGCTGGCGTAATAGCGAAGAGGCCCGCACCGATCGCCCTTCCCAACAGTTGCGCAGCCTGAATG
GCGAATGGCGCCTGATGCGGTATTTTCTCCTTACGCATCTGTGCGGTATTTCACACCGCATATGGTGCAC
TCTCAGTACAATCTGCTCTGATGCCGCATAGTTAAGCCAGCCCCGACACCCGCCAACACCCGCTGACGCG
CCCTGACGGGCTTGTCTGCTCCCGGCATCCGCTTACAGACAAGCTGTGACGGTCTCAGGGACACGAAGTG
ATCCGTTTAAACTATCAGTGTTTGACAGGATATATTGGCGGGTAAACCTAAGAGAAAAGAGCGTTTATTA
GAATAATCGGATATTTAAAAGGGCGTGAAAAGGTTTATCCGTTCGTCCATTTGTATGTGCCAGCCGCCTT
TGCGACGCTCACCGGGCTGGTTGCCCTCGCCGCTGGGCTGGCGGCCGTCTATGGCCCTGCAAACGCGCCA
GAAACGCCGTCGAAGCCGTGTGCGAGACACCGCGGCCGCCGGCGTTGTGGATACCTCGCGGAAAACTTGG
CCCTCACTGACAGATGAGGGGCGGACGTTGACACTTGAGGGGCCGACTCACCCGGCGCGGCGTTGACAGA
TGAGGGGCAGGCTCGATTTCGGCCGGCGACGTGGAGCTGGCCAGCCTCGCAAATCGGCGAAAACGCCTGA
TTTTACGCGAGTTTCCCACAGATGATGTGGACAAGCCTGGGGATAAGTGCCCTGCGGTATTGACACTTGA
GGGGCGCGACTACTGACAGATGAGGGGCGCGATCCTTGACACTTGAGGGGCAGAGTGCTGACAGATGAGG
GGCGCACCTATTGACATTTGAGGGGCTGTCCACAGGCAGAAAATCCAGCATTTGCAAGGGTTTCCGCCCG
TTTTTCGGCCACCGCTAACCTGTCTTTTAACCTGCTTTTAAACCAATATTTATAAACCTTGTTTTTAACC
AGGGCTGCGCCCTGTGCGCGTGACCGCGCACGCCGAAGGGGGGTGCCCCCCCTTCTCGAACCCTCCCGGC
CCGCTAACGCGGGCCTCCCATCCCCCCAGGGGCTGCGCCCCTCGGCCGCGAACGGCCTCACCCCAAAAAT
GGCAGCGCTGGCCAATTCCCGAGTGCGCGGAACCCCTATTTGTTTATTTTTCTAAATACATTCAAATATG
TATCCGCTCATGAGACAATAACCCTGATAAATGCTTCAATAATATTGAAAAAGGAAGAGTATGGCTAAAA
TGAGAATATCACCGGAATTGAAAAAACTGATCGAAAAATACCGCTGCGTAAAAGATACGGAAGGAATGTC
TCCTGCTAAGGTATATAAGCTGGTGGGAGAAAATGAAAACCTATATTTAAAAATGACGGACAGCCGGTAT
AAAGGGACCACCTATGATGTGGAACGGGAAAAGGACATGATGCTATGGCTGGAAGGAAAGCTGCCTGTTC
CAAAGGTCCTGCACTTTGAACGGCATGATGGCTGGAGCAATCTGCTCATGAGTGAGGCCGATGGCGTCCT
TTGCTCGGAAGAGTATGAAGATGAACAAAGCCCTGAAAAGATTATCGAGCTGTATGCGGAGTGCATCAGG
CTCTTTCACTCCATCGACATATCGGATTGTCCCTATACGAATAGCTTAGACAGCCGCTTAGCCGAATTGG
ATTACTTACTGAATAACGATCTGGCCGATGTGGATTGCGAAAACTGGGAAGAGGACACTCCATTTAAAGA
TCCGCGCGAGCTGTATGATTTTTTAAAGACGGAAAAGCCCGAAGAGGAACTTGTCTTTTCCCACGGCGAC
CTGGGAGACAGCAACATCTTTGTGAAAGATGGCAAAGTAAGTGGCTTTATTGATCTTGGGAGAAGCGGCA
GGGCGGACAAGTGGTATGACATTGCCTTCTGCGTCCGGTCGCTCAGGGAGGATATCGGGGAAGAACAGTA
TGTCGAGCTATTTTTTGACTTACTGGGGATCAAGCCTGATTGGGAGAAAATAAAATATTATATTTTACTG
GATGAATTGTTTTAGCTGTCAGACCAAGTTTACTCATATATACTTTAGATTGATTTAAAACTTCATTTTT
AATTTAAAAGGATCTAGGTGAAGATCCTTTTTGATAATCTCATGACCAAAATCCCTTAACGTGAGTTTTC
GTTCCACTGAGCGTCAGACCCCGTAGAAAAGATCAAAGGATCTTCTTGAGATCCTTTTTTTCTGCGCGTA
ATCTGCTGCTTGCAAACAAAAAAACCACCGCTACCAGCGGTGGTTTGTTTGCCGGATCAAGAGCTACCAA
CTCTTTTTCCGAAGGTAACTGGCTTCAGCAGAGCGCAGATACCAAATACTGTTCTTCTAGTGTAGCCGTA
GTTAGGCCACCACTTCAAGAACTCTGTAGCACCGCCTACATACCTCGCTCTGCTAATCCTGTTACCAGTG
GCTGCTGCCAGTGGCGATAAGTCGTGTCTTACCGGGTTGGACTCAAGACGATAGTTACCGGATAAGGCGC
AGCGGTCGGGCTGAACGGGGGGTTCGTGCACACAGCCCAGCTTGGAGCGAACGACCTACACCGAACTGAG
ATACCTACAGCGTGAGCTATGAGAAAGCGCCACGCTTCCCGAAGGGAGAAAGGCGGACAGGTATCCGGTA
AGCGGCAGGGTCGGAACAGGAGAGCGCACGAGGGAGCTTCCAGGGGGAAACGCCTGGTATCTTTATAGTC
CTGTCGGGTTTCGCCACCTCTGACTTGAGCGTCGATTTTTGTGATGCTCGTCAGGGGGGCGGAGCCTATG
GAAAAACGCCAGCAACGCGGCCTTTTTACGGTTCCTGGCAGATCCTAGATGTGGCGCAACGATGCCGGCG
ACAAGCAGGAGCGCACCGACTTCTTCCGCATCAAGTGTTTTGGCTCTCAGGCCGAGGCCCACGGCAAGTA
TTTGGGCAAGGGGTCGCTGGTATTCGTGCAGGGCAAGATTCGGAATACCAAGTACGAGAAGGACGGCCAG
ACGGTCTACGGGACCGACTTCATTGCCGATAAGGTGGATTATCTGGACACCAAGGCACCAGGCGGGTCAA
ATCAGGAATAAGGGCACATTGCCCCGGCGTGAGTCGGGGCAATCCCGCAAGGAGGGTGAATGAATCGGAC
GTTTGACCGGAAGGCATACAGGCAAGAACTGATCGACGCGGGGTTTTCCGCCGAGGATGCCGAAACCATC
GCAAGCCGCACCGTCATGCGTGCGCCCCGCGAAACCTTCCAGTCCGTCGGCTCGATGGTCCAGCAAGCTA
CGGCCAAGATCGAGCGCGACAGCGTGCAACTGGCTCCCCCTGCCCTGCCCGCGCCATCGGCCGCCGTGGA
GCGTTCGCGTCGTCTTGAACAGGAGGCGGCAGGTTTGGCGAAGTCGATGACCATCGACACGCGAGGAACT
ATGACGACCAAGAAGCGAAAAACCGCCGGCGAGGACCTGGCAAAACAGGTCAGCGAGGCCAAGCAGGCCG
CGTTGCTGAAACACACGAAGCAGCAGATCAAGGAAATGCAGCTTTCCTTGTTCGATATTGCGCCGTGGCC
GGACACGATGCGAGCGATGCCAAACGACACGGCCCGCTCTGCCCTGTTCACCACGCGCAACAAGAAAATC
CCGCGCGAGGCGCTGCAAAACAAGGTCATTTTCCACGTCAACAAGGACGTGAAGATCACCTACACCGGCG
TCGAGCTGCGGGCCGACGATGACGAACTGGTGTGGCAGCAGGTGTTGGAGTACGCGAAGCGCACCCCTAT
CGGCGAGCCGATCACCTTCACGTTCTACGAGCTTTGCCAGGACCTGGGCTGGTCGATCAATGGCCGGTAT
TACACGAAGGCCGAGGAATGCCTGTCGCGCCTACAGGCGACGGCGATGGGCTTCACGTCCGACCGCGTTG
GGCACCTGGAATCGGTGTCGCTGCTGCACCGCTTCCGCGTCCTGGACCGTGGCAAGAAAACGTCCCGTTG
CCAGGTCCTGATCGACGAGGAAATCGTCGTGCTGTTTGCTGGCGACCACTACACGAAATTCATATGGGAG
AAGTACCGCAAGCTGTCGCCGACGGCCCGACGGATGTTCGACTATTTCAGCTCGCACCGGGAGCCGTACC
CGCTCAAGCTGGAAACCTTCCGCCTCATGTGCGGATCGGATTCCACCCGCGTGAAGAAGTGGCGCGAGCA
GGTCGGCGAAGCCTGCGAAGAGTTGCGAGGCAGCGGCCTGGTGGAACACGCCTGGGTCAATGATGACCTG
GTGCATTGCAAACGCTAGGGCCTTGTGGGGTCAGTTCCGGCTGGGGGTTCAGCAGCCCCTGCTCGGATCT
GTTGGACCGGACAGTAGTCATGGTTGATGGGCTGCCTGTATCGAGTGGTGATTTTGTGCCGAGCTGCCGG
TCGGGGAGCTGTTGGCTGGCTGGTGGCAGGATATATTGTGGTGTAAACAAATTGACGCTTAGACAACTTA
ATAACACATTGCGGACGTTTTTAATGTACTGGGGTTGAACACTCT
